Addgene plasmid #157181: pD649-HAsp-TNFSF9-COMP5AP-AviTag-9xHis
Purpose: Mammalian expression of cell-surface protein extracellular domain fused to COMP5AP-AviTag-9xHis. Protein is secreted from cells.
Depositing lab: Chris Garcia. Depositing organization: Stanford University. Publication: A Human IgSF Cell-Surface Interactome Reveals a Complex Network of Protein-Protein Interactions. Wojtowicz WM, Vielmetter J, Fernandes RA, Siepe DH, Eastman CL, Chisholm GB, Cox S, Klock H, Anderson PW, Rue SM, Miller JJ, Glaser SM, Bragstad ML, Vance J, Lam AW, Lesley SA, Zinn K, Garcia KC. Cell. 2020 Aug 20;182(4):1027-1043.e17. doi: 10.1016/j.cell.2020.07.025. PubMed 32822567.
Backbone
  Vector backbone: pD649
  Backbone size w/o insert (bp): 7153
  Vector type: Mammalian Expression
Growth in bacteria
  Bacterial resistance: Ampicillin, 100 μg/mL
  Growth temperature: 37°C
  Growth strain: DH5alpha
  Copy number: High Copy
Gene/Insert
  Gene/Insert name: TNFSF9 (alt name: TNFL9)
  Species: H. sapiens (human)
  Insert size (bp): 615
  Entrez Gene: TNFSF9 (a.k.a. 4-1BB-L, CD137L, TNLG5A)
  Promoter: CMV/SP6
  Tag / fusion protein: COMP5AP-AviTag-9xHis (C terminal on backbone)
  Cloning method: Restriction Enzyme; 5′ cloning site GCGGCCGC (not destroyed); 3′ cloning site GGCGCGCC (not destroyed)
  Sequencing primers: 5′ ATTTAGGTGACACTATAG; 3′ CGTCGCACTCCATCACGGTG
Resource information
  A portion of this plasmid was derived from a plasmid made by: synthesis by ThermoFisher
Terms and licenses: Academic/Nonprofit Terms; Industry Terms: Not Available to Industry
Depositor comments: Some plasmids in this collection may have an IS4-like element ISVsa5 family transposase upstream of the CMV promoter.
How to cite: pD649-HAsp-TNFSF9-COMP5AP-AviTag-9xHis was a gift from Chris Garcia (Addgene plasmid # 157181 ; http://n2t.net/addgene:157181 ; RRID:Addgene_157181)
