[The description below was written by a language model from this plasmid's Addgene catalogue record and pLannotate feature annotations shown in this document.]
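Description:
pD649-HAsp-TNFSF9-COMP5AP-AviTag-9xHis is a mammalian expression plasmid built on the pD649 backbone for secreted production of the extracellular domain of human TNFSF9 (4-1BB ligand, CD137L) as a multimerised enzyme fusion. In bacteria it is maintained as a high-copy plasmid through a ColE1/pUC-type origin and selected with ampicillin via the β-lactamase gene. The annotated sequence also contains an SV40 promoter/EM7 promoter cassette driving a puromycin N-acetyltransferase gene with an SV40 polyadenylation signal, which could support drug selection in mammalian cells, although the record does not state that it is used this way. Small fragments annotated as KanR, lacZα, ble and f1 ori appear to be backbone remnants rather than functional parts.

The expression unit uses the CMV enhancer and immediate-early promoter, followed by a fragment of CMV intron A and an SP6 promoter, which also serves as a sequencing primer site. The open reading frame begins with a signal peptide: the "HAsp" in the name is not defined in the record, and the annotation tool only partially matches this region to an immunoglobulin heavy chain leader. The roughly 615 bp TNFSF9 ectodomain follows, cloned between retained NotI and AscI sites. Downstream, the backbone supplies the coiled-coil segment of rat cartilage oligomeric matrix protein, which assembles fusion proteins into pentamers, then human placental alkaline phosphatase, an AviTag for enzymatic biotinylation and a polyhistidine tag for affinity purification, ending at a bGH polyadenylation signal. Pentamerisation raises binding avidity and the phosphatase provides an enzymatic readout, which suits such constructs for detecting weak extracellular receptor–ligand interactions, consistent with the associated human cell-surface interactome study. The depositor notes that some plasmids in this collection may carry an IS4-like transposase insertion upstream of the CMV promoter. No such element is annotated in this feature table.
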