Features (pLannotate 1.2.2; 24 found; start..end, strand, type, name):
    119..143     -  CDS            KanR (fragment): aminoglycoside phosphotransferase; aph(3')-Ia; confers resistance to kanamycin
    254..842     +  rep_origin     ori: high-copy-number ColE1/pMB1/pBR322/pUC origin of replication
   1067..1084    +  terminator     rrnB T2 terminator (fragment): transcription terminator T2 from the E. coli rrnB gene
   1109..1128    -  CDS            lacZα (fragment): LacZα fragment of β-galactosidase; lacZ fragment
   1584..1600    +  protein_bind   lac operator: The lac repressor binds to the lac operator to inhibit transcription in E. coli. This inhibition can be relieved by adding lactose or isopropyl-β-D-thiogalactopyranoside (IPTG). lac repressor encoded by lacI
   1843..2146    +  enhancer       CMV enhancer: human cytomegalovirus immediate early enhancer
   2147..2350    +  promoter       CMV promoter: human cytomegalovirus (CMV) immediate early promoter
   2486..2529    +  intron         CMV intron (fragment): modified intron A from human cytomegalovirus
   2581..2599    +  promoter       SP6 promoter: promoter for bacteriophage SP6 RNA polymerase
   2603..2640    +  CDS            IgH signal sequence (fragment): signal sequence from the mouse immunoglobulin heavy chain variable region
   2725..3363    +  CDS            TNFSF9 (fragment): TNFL9_HUMAN - Experimental evidence at protein level: Swiss-Prot protein existence level 1. Cytokine that binds to TNFRSF9. Induces the proliferation of activated peripheral blood T-cells. May have a role in activation- induced cell death (AICD). May play a role in cognate interactions between T-cells and B-cells/macrophages. From Homo sapiens (Human).
   3460..3639    +  CDS            Comp (fragment): COMP_RAT - Experimental evidence at protein level: Swiss-Prot protein existence level 1. May play a role in the structural integrity of cartilage via its interaction with other extracellular matrix proteins such as the collagens and fibronectin. Can mediate the interaction of chondrocytes with the cartilage extracellular matrix through interaction with cell surface integrin receptors. Could play a role in the pathogenesis of osteoarthritis. Potent suppressor of apoptosis in both primary chondrocytes and transformed cells. Suppresses apoptosis by blocking the activation of caspase-3 and by indu
   3627..5079    +  CDS            SEAP (fragment): secreted alkaline phosphatase from human placenta The natural enzyme has a C-terminal transmembrane sequence that is replaced by a GPI anchor.
   5104..5145    +  CDS            AviTag™ (fragment): peptide tag that allows for enzymatic biotinylation
   5149..5172    +  CDS            8xHis: 8xHis affinity tag
   5318..5429    +  polyA_signal   bGH poly(A) signal: bovine growth hormone polyadenylation signal
   5430..5538    +  rep_origin     f1 ori (fragment): f1 bacteriophage origin of replication; arrow indicates direction of (+) strand synthesis
   5552..5881    +  promoter       SV40 promoter: SV40 enhancer and early promoter
   5929..5976    +  promoter       EM7 promoter: synthetic bacterial promoter&nbsp
   5995..6594    +  CDS            PuroR (fragment): puromycin N-acetyltransferase; pac from Streptomyces; confers resistance to puromycin
   6604..6729    +  CDS            ble (fragment): BLE_KLEPN - Experimental evidence at protein level: Swiss-Prot protein existence level 1. Binding protein with a strong affinity to the bleomycin family of antibiotics. Binds to CL990; an antimitotic-antibiotic compound. From Klebsiella pneumoniae.
   6724..6845    +  polyA_signal   SV40 poly(A) signal: SV40 polyadenylation signal
   6898..7758    -  CDS            AmpR: β-lactamase; bla; confers resistance to ampicillin, carbenicillin, and related antibiotics
   7761..89      -  promoter       AmpR promoter (fragment) (across the origin): bla
>Addgene plasmid #157181 | pD649-HAsp-TNFSF9-COMP5AP-AviTag-9xHis | depositor full sequence | sequence record 303471 | Full Sequence
TTTCAATATTATTGAAGCATTTATCAGGGTTATTGTCTCATGAGCGGATACATATTTGAATGTATTTAGA
AAAATAAACAAATAGGGGTCAGTGTTACAACCAATTAACCAATTCTGAACATTATCGCGAGCCCATTTAT
ACCTGAATATGGCTCATAACACCCCTTGCTCATGACCAAAATCCCTTAACGTGAGTTACGCGCGCGTCGT
TCCACTGAGCGTCAGACCCCGTAGAAAAGATCAAAGGATCTTCTTGAGATCCTTTTTTTCTGCGCGTAAT
CTGCTGCTTGCAAACAAAAAAACCACCGCTACCAGCGGTGGTTTGTTTGCCGGATCAAGAGCTACCAACT
CTTTTTCCGAAGGTAACTGGCTTCAGCAGAGCGCAGATACCAAATACTGTTCTTCTAGTGTAGCCGTAGT
TAGCCCACCACTTCAAGAACTCTGTAGCACCGCCTACATACCTCGCTCTGCTAATCCTGTTACCAGTGGC
TGCTGCCAGTGGCGATAAGTCGTGTCTTACCGGGTTGGACTCAAGACGATAGTTACCGGATAAGGCGCAG
CGGTCGGGCTGAACGGGGGGTTCGTGCACACAGCCCAGCTTGGAGCGAACGACCTACACCGAACTGAGAT
ACCTACAGCGTGAGCTATGAGAAAGCGCCACGCTTCCCGAAGGGAGAAAGGCGGACAGGTATCCGGTAAG
CGGCAGGGTCGGAACAGGAGAGCGCACGAGGGAGCTTCCAGGGGGAAACGCCTGGTATCTTTATAGTCCT
GTCGGGTTTCGCCACCTCTGACTTGAGCGTCGATTTTTGTGATGCTCGTCAGGGGGGCGGAGCCTATGGA
AAAACGCCAGCAACGCGGCCTTTTTACGGTTCCTGGCCTTTTGCTGGCCTTTTGCTCACATGTTCTTTCC
TGCGTTATCCCCTGATTCTGTGGATAACCGTATTACCGCCTTTGAGTGAGCTGATACCGCTCGCCGCAGC
CGAACGACCGAGCGCAGCGAGTCAGTGAGCGAGGAAGCGGAAGGCGAGAGTAGGGAACTGCCAGGCATCA
AACTAAGCAGAAGGCCCCTGACGGATGGCCTTTTTGCGTTTCTACAAACTCTTTCTGTGTTGTAAAACGA
CGGCCAGTCTTAAGCTCGGGCCCCCTGGGCGGTTCTGATAACGAGTAATCGTTAATCCGCAAATAACGTA
AAAACCCGCTTCGGCGGGTTTTTTTATGGGGGGAGTTTAGGGAAAGAGCATTTGTCAGAATATTTAAGGG
CGCCTGTCACTTTGCTTGATATATGAGAATTATTTAACCTTATAAATGAGAAAAAAGCAACGCACTTTAA
ATAAGATACGTTGCTTTTTCGATTGATGAACACCTATAATTAAACTATTCATCTATTATTTATGATTTTT
TGTATATACAATATTTCTAGTTTGTTAAAGAGAATTAAGAAAATAAATCTCGAAAATAATAAAGGGAAAA
TCAGTTTTTGATATCAAAATTATACATGTCAACGATAATACAAAATATAATACAAACTATAAGATGTTAT
CAGTATTTATTATCATTTAGAATAAATTTTGTGTCGCCCTTAATTGTGAGCGGATAACAATTACGAGCTT
CATGCACAGTGGCGTTGACTCAATATTGGCCATTAGCCATATTATTCATTGGTTATATAGCATAAATCAA
TATTGGCTATTGGCCATTGCATACGTTGTATCTATATCATAATATGTACATTTATATTGGCTCATGTCCA
ATATGACCGCCATGTTGGCATTGATTATTGACTAGTTATTAATAGTAATCAATTACGGGGTCATTAGTTC
ATAGCCCATATATGGAGTTCCGCGTTACATAACTTACGGTAAATGGCCCGCCTGGCTGACCGCCCAACGA
CCCCCGCCCATTGACGTCAATAATGACGTATGTTCCCATAGTAACGCCAATAGGGACTTTCCATTGACGT
CAATGGGTGGAGTATTTACGGTAAACTGCCCACTTGGCAGTACATCAAGTGTATCATATGCCAAGTACGC
CCCCTATTGACGTCAATGACGGTAAATGGCCCGCCTGGCATTATGCCCAGTACATGACCTTATGGGACTT
TCCTACTTGGCAGTACATCTACGTATTAGTCATCGCTATTACCATGGTGATGCGGTTTTGGCAGTACATC
AATGGGCGTGGATAGCGGTTTGACTCACGGGGATTTCCAAGTCTCCACCCCATTGACGTCAATGGGAGTT
TGTTTTGGCACCAAAATCAACGGGACTTTCCAAAATGTCGTAACAACTCCGCCCCATTGACGCAAATGGG
CGGTAGGCGTGTACGGTGGGAGGTCTATATAAGCAGAGCTCGTTTAGTGAACCGTCAGATCGCCTGGAGA
CGCCATCCACGCTGTTTTGACCTCCATAGAAGACACCGGGACCGATCCAGCCTCCGCGGCCGGGAACGGT
GCATTGGAACGCGGATTCCCCGTGCCAAGAGTGACGTAAGTACCGCCTATAGAGTCTATAGGCCCACCCC
CTTGGCTTCGTTAGAACGCGGCTACAATTAATACATAACCTTATGTATCATACACATACGATTTAGGTGA
CACTATAGAATAACATCCACTTTGCCTTTCTCTCCACAGGTGTCCACTCCCAGGTCCAACTGCACCTCGG
TTCTATCGAAAACGCGCCTGCTAGCGCCACCATGAAGACCATCATTGCCCTGAGCTACATCTTCTGCCTG
GTGTTCGCTGCGGCCGCCGCTTGTCCTTGGGCTGTTTCTGGTGCTAGAGCCTCTCCTGGATCTGCCGCCT
CTCCTAGACTGAGAGAGGGACCTGAGCTGAGCCCTGATGATCCTGCTGGACTGCTGGATCTGAGACAGGG
CATGTTTGCTCAGCTGGTGGCCCAGAACGTGCTGCTGATTGATGGCCCTCTGAGCTGGTACTCTGATCCT
GGACTTGCTGGCGTTAGCCTGACCGGCGGACTGAGCTACAAAGAGGACACCAAAGAACTGGTGGTGGCCA
AGGCCGGCGTGTACTACGTGTTCTTTCAGCTGGAACTGCGGAGAGTGGTGGCCGGCGAAGGATCTGGATC
TGTGTCTCTGGCTCTGCATCTGCAGCCTCTGAGATCTGCTGCTGGTGCTGCTGCTCTGGCACTGACAGTT
GATCTGCCTCCTGCCAGCAGCGAGGCCAGAAACTCTGCCTTTGGCTTCCAAGGCAGACTGCTGCACCTGT
CTGCTGGACAGAGACTGGGAGTGCACCTCCACACAGAAGCCAGAGCTAGACACGCTTGGCAGCTGACACA
AGGCGCTACAGTGCTGGGCCTGTTTAGAGTGACACCTGAGATTCCAGCCGGCCTGCCTTCTCCAAGAAGC
GAAGGCGCGCCGGAAGATCAAGTTGATCCAAGATTGATTGATGGCAAGGGCGGATCTCTGGAGGTGCTGT
TCCAGGGACCAGGCGGAAGCGGCAATCCCGGCGGCGATCTGGCCCCCCAGATGCTGCGCGAGCTGCAGGA
GACCAATGCCGCCCTGCAGGACGTGCGCGAGCTGCTGCGCCACCGCGTGAAGGAGATCACCTTCCTGAAG
AACACCGTGATGGAGTGCGACGCCTGCGGTATGCAGCCCTCTAGAGGCTCCGGCTCCATCATCCCAGTTG
AGGAGGAGAACCCGGACTTCTGGAACCGCGAGGCAGCCGAGGCCCTGGGTGCCGCCAAGAAGCTGCAGCC
TGCACAGACAGCCGCCAAGAACCTCATCATCTTCCTGGGCGATGGGATGGGGGTGTCTACGGTGACAGCT
GCCAGGATCCTAAAAGGGCAGAAGAAGGACAAACTGGGGCCTGAGATACCCCTGGCCATGGACCGCTTCC
CATATGTGGCTCTGTCCAAGACATACAATGTAGACAAACATGTGCCAGACAGTGGAGCCACAGCCACGGC
CTACCTGTGCGGGGTCAAGGGCAACTTCCAGACCATTGGCTTGAGTGCAGCCGCCCGCTTTAACCAGTGC
AACACGACACGCGGCAACGAGGTCATCTCCGTGATGAATCGGGCCAAGAAAGCAGGGAAGTCAGTGGGAG
TGGTAACCACCACACGAGTGCAGCACGCCTCGCCAGCCGGCACCTACGCCCACACGGTGAACCGCAACTG
GTACTCGGACGCCGACGTGCCTGCCTCGGCCCGCCAGGAGGGGTGCCAGGACATCGCTACGCAGCTCATC
TCCAACATGGACATTGACGTGATCCTAGGTGGAGGCCGAAAGTACATGTTTCGCATGGGAACCCCAGACC
CTGAGTACCCAGATGACTACAGCCAAGGTGGGACCAGGCTGGACGGGAAGAATCTGGTGCAGGAATGGCT
GGCGAAGCGCCAGGGTGCCCGGTATGTGTGGAACCGCACTGAGCTCATGCAGGCTTCCCTGGACCCGTCT
GTGACCCATCTCATGGGTCTCTTTGAGCCTGGAGACATGAAATACGAGATCCACCGAGACTCCACACTGG
ACCCCTCCCTGATGGAGATGACAGAGGCTGCCCTGCGCCTGCTGAGCAGGAACCCCCGCGGCTTCTTCCT
CTTCGTGGAGGGTGGTCGCATCGACCATGGTCATCATGAAAGCAGGGCTTACCGGGCACTGACTGAGACG
ATCATGTTCGACGACGCCATTGAGAGGGCGGGCCAGCTCACCAGCGAGGAGGACACGCTGAGCCTCGTCA
CTGCCGACCACTCCCACGTCTTCTCCTTCGGAGGCTACCCCCTGCGAGGGAGCTCCATCTTCGGGCTGGC
CCCTGGCAAGGCCCGGGACAGGAAGGCCTACACGGTCCTCCTATACGGAAACGGTCCAGGCTATGTGCTC
AAGGACGGCGCCCGGCCGGATGTTACCGAGAGCGAGAGCGGGAGCCCCGAGTATCGGCAGCAGTCAGCAG
TGCCCCTGGACGAAGAGACCCACGCAGGCGAGGACGTGGCGGTGTTCGCGCGCGGCCCGCAGGCGCACCT
GGTTCACGGCGTGCAGGAGCAGACCTTCATAGCGCACGTCATGGCCTTCGCCGCCTGCCTGGAGCCCTAC
ACCGCCTGCGACCTGGCGCCCCCCGCCGGCACCACCGACGCCGCGCACCCGGGTGGCGGAGGACTGAACG
ACATCTTCGAGGCTCAGAAAATCGAATGGCACGAACATCACCATCACCATCACCATCACCATTAAGGCCG
GCCTGTAGTCACTGGCACAACGCGTTACCCGGTAAGCCAATCGGGTATACACGGTCGTCATACTGCAGAC
AGGGTTCTTCTACTTTGCAAGATAGTCTTGAGTAGTAAAATAAATAGATAGAGAAAATCAGCCTCGACTG
TGCCTTCTAGTTGCCAGCCATCTGTTGTTTGCCCCTCCCCCGTGCCTTCCTTGACCCTGGAAGGTGCCAC
TCCCACTGTCCTTTCCTAATAAAATGAGGAAATTGCATCACAACACTCAACCCTATCTCGGTCTATTCTT
TTGATTTATAAGGGATTTTGCCGATTTCGGCCTATTGGTTAAAAAATGAGCTGATTTAACAAAAATTTAA
CGCGAATTAATTCTGTGGAATGTGTGTCAGTTAGGGTGTGGAAAGTCCCCAGGCTCCCCAGCAGGCAGAA
GTATGCAAAGCATGCATCTCAATTAGTCAGCAACCAGGTGTGGAAAGTCCCCAGGCTCCCCAGCAGGCAG
AAGTATGCAAAGCATGCATCTCAATTAGTCAGCAACCATAGTCCCGCCCCTAACTCCGCCCATCCCGCCC
CTAACTCCGCCCAGTTCCGCCCATTCTCCGCCCCATGGCTGACTAATTTTTTTTATTTATGCAGAGGCCG
AGGCCGCCTCTGCCTCTGAGCTATTCCAGAAGTAGTGAGGAGGCTTTTTTGGAGGCCTAGGCTTTTGCAA
AAAGCTCCCGGGAGCTTGTATATCCATTTTCGGATCTGATCAGCACGTGTTGACAATTAATCATCGGCAT
AGTATATCGGCATAGTATAATACGACAAGGTGAGGAACTAAACCATGACCGAGTACAAGCCCACGGTGCG
CCTCGCCACCCGCGACGACGTCCCCAGGGCCGTACGCACCCTCGCCGCCGCGTTCGCCGACTACCCCGCC
ACGCGCCACACCGTCGATCCGGACCGCCACATCGAGCGGGTCACCGAGCTGCAAGAACTCTTCCTCACGC
GCGTCGGGCTCGACATCGGCAAGGTGTGGGTCGCGGACGACGGCGCCGCGGTGGCGGTCTGGACCACGCC
GGAGAGCGTCGAAGCGGGGGCGGTGTTCGCCGAGATCGGCCCGCGCATGGCCGAGTTGAGCGGTTCCCGG
CTGGCCGCGCAGCAACAGATGGAAGGCCTCCTGGCGCCGCACCGGCCCAAGGAGCCCGCGTGGTTCCTGG
CCACCGTCGGCGTCTCGCCCGACCACCAGGGCAAGGGTCTGGGCAGCGCCGTCGTGCTCCCCGGAGTGGA
GGCGGCCGAGCGCGCCGGGGTGCCCGCCTTCCTGGAGACATCCGCGCCCCGCAACCTCCCCTTCTACGAG
CGGCTCGGCTTCACCGTCACCGCCGACGTCGAGGTGCCCGAAGGACCGCGCACCTGGTGCATGACCCGCA
AGCCCGGTGCCTGACACGTGCTACGAGATTTCGATTCCACCGCCGCCTTCTATGAAAGGTTGGGCTTCGG
AATCGTTTTCCGGGACGCCGGCTGGATGATCCTCCAGCGCGGGGATCTCATGCTGGAGTTCTTCGCCCAC
CCCAACTTGTTTATTGCAGCTTATAATGGTTACAAATAAAGCAATAGCATCACAAATTTCACAAATAAAG
CATTTTTTTCACTGCATTCTAGTTGTGGTTTGTCCAAACTCATCAATGTATCTTATCATGTCTGTATACC
GTCGACCTCTAGCTAGAGCTTGGCGTAATCATGGTCATTACCAATGCTTAATCAGTGAGGCACCTATCTC
AGCGATCTGTCTATTTCGTTCATCCATAGTTGCCTGACTCCCCGTCGTGTAGATAACTACGATACGGGAG
GGCTTACCATCTGGCCCCAGCGCTGCGATGATACCGCGAGAACCACGCTCACCGGCTCCGGATTTATCAG
CAATAAACCAGCCAGCCGGAAGGGCCGAGCGCAGAAGTGGTCCTGCAACTTTATCCGCCTCCATCCAGTC
TATTAATTGTTGCCGGGAAGCTAGAGTAAGTAGTTCGCCAGTTAATAGTTTGCGCAACGTTGTTGCCATC
GCTACAGGCATCGTGGTGTCACGCTCGTCGTTTGGTATGGCTTCATTCAGCTCCGGTTCCCAACGATCAA
GGCGAGTTACATGATCCCCCATGTTGTGCAAAAAAGCGGTTAGCTCCTTCGGTCCTCCGATCGTTGTCAG
AAGTAAGTTGGCCGCAGTGTTATCACTCATGGTTATGGCAGCACTGCATAATTCTCTTACTGTCATGCCA
TCCGTAAGATGCTTTTCTGTGACTGGTGAGTACTCAACCAAGTCATTCTGAGAATAGTGTATGCGGCGAC
CGAGTTGCTCTTGCCCGGCGTCAATACGGGATAATACCGCGCCACATAGCAGAACTTTAAAAGTGCTCAT
CATTGGAAAACGTTCTTCGGGGCGAAAACTCTCAAGGATCTTACCGCTGTTGAGATCCAGTTCGATGTAA
CCCACTCGTGCACCCAACTGATCTTCAGCATCTTTTACTTTCACCAGCGTTTCTGGGTGAGCAAAAACAG
GAAGGCAAAATGCCGCAAAAAAGGGAATAAGGGCGACACGGAAATGTTGAATACTCATATTCTTCCTT
