>Addgene plasmid #157181 | pD649-HAsp-TNFSF9-COMP5AP-AviTag-9xHis | depositor partial sequence | sequence record 303472 | insert (extracellular domain)
GCTTGTCCTTGGGCTGTTTCTGGTGCTAGAGCCTCTCCTGGATCTGCCGCCTCTCCTAGACTGAGAGAGG
GACCTGAGCTGAGCCCTGATGATCCTGCTGGACTGCTGGATCTGAGACAGGGCATGTTTGCTCAGCTGGT
GGCCCAGAACGTGCTGCTGATTGATGGCCCTCTGAGCTGGTACTCTGATCCTGGACTTGCTGGCGTTAGC
CTGACCGGCGGACTGAGCTACAAAGAGGACACCAAAGAACTGGTGGTGGCCAAGGCCGGCGTGTACTACG
TGTTCTTTCAGCTGGAACTGCGGAGAGTGGTGGCCGGCGAAGGATCTGGATCTGTGTCTCTGGCTCTGCA
TCTGCAGCCTCTGAGATCTGCTGCTGGTGCTGCTGCTCTGGCACTGACAGTTGATCTGCCTCCTGCCAGC
AGCGAGGCCAGAAACTCTGCCTTTGGCTTCCAAGGCAGACTGCTGCACCTGTCTGCTGGACAGAGACTGG
GAGTGCACCTCCACACAGAAGCCAGAGCTAGACACGCTTGGCAGCTGACACAAGGCGCTACAGTGCTGGG
CCTGTTTAGAGTGACACCTGAGATTCCAGCCGGCCTGCCTTCTCCAAGAAGCGAA
